>Addgene plasmid #78667 | 36INS-J23100_EB | depositor full sequence | sequence record 147254 | 36INS-J23100_EB sequence 2179 bps
GCTTCCTGCAGTATTCATTTTCAGCTTACGGAAGGTAGATTTGACGGCTAGCTCAGTCCTAGGTACAGTG
CTAGCTACTAGAGACCTACTAGTAGCGGCCGCTGCAGGCTTCCTCGCTCACTGACTCGCTGCGCTCGGTC
GTTCGGCTGCGGCGAGCGGTATCAGCTCACTCAAAGGCGGTAATACGGTTATCCACAGAATCAGGGGATA
ACGCAGGAAAGAACATGTGAGCAAAAGGCCAGCAAAAGGCCAGGAACCGTAAAAAGGCCGCGTTGCTGGC
GTTTTTCCACAGGCTCCGCCCCCCTGACGAGCATCACAAAAATCGACGCTCAAGTCAGAGGTGGCGAAAC
CCGACAGGACTATAAAGATACCAGGCGTTTCCCCCTGGAAGCTCCCTCGTGCGCTCTCCTGTTCCGACCC
TGCCGCTTACCGGATACCTGTCCGCCTTTCTCCCTTCGGGAAGCGTGGCGCTTTCTCATAGCTCACGCTG
TAGGTATCTCAGTTCGGTGTAGGTCGTTCGCTCCAAGCTGGGCTGTGTGCACGAACCCCCCGTTCAGCCC
GACCGCTGCGCCTTATCCGGTAACTATCGTCTTGAGTCCAACCCGGTAAGACACGACTTATCGCCACTGG
CAGCAGCCACTGGTAACAGGATTAGCAGAGCGAGGTATGTAGGCGGTGCTACAGAGTTCTTGAAGTGGTG
GCCTAACTACGGCTACACTAGAAGAACAGTATTTGGTATCTGCGCTCTGCTGAAGCCAGTTACCTTCGGA
AAAAGAGTTGGTAGCTCTTGATCCGGCAAACAAACCACCGCTGGTAGCGGTGGTTTTTTTGTTTGCAAGC
AGCAGATTACGCGCAGAAAAAAAGGATCTCAAGAAGATCCTTTGATCTTTTCTACGGGGTCTGACGCTCA
GTGGAACGAAAACTCACGTTAAGGGATTTTGGTCATGAGATTATCAAAAAGGATCTTCACCTAGATCCTT
TTAAATTAAAAATGAAGTTTTAAATCAATCTAAAGTATATATGAGTAAACTTGGTCTGACAGTTACCAAT
GCTTAATCAGTGAGGCACCTATCTCAGCGATCTGTCTATTTCGTTCATCCATAGTTGCCTGACTCCCCGT
CGTGTAGATAACTACGATACGGGAGGGCTTACCATCTGGCCCCAGTGCTGCAATGATACCGCGCGACCCA
CGCTCACCGGCTCCAGATTTATCAGCAATAAACCAGCCAGCCGGAAGGGCCGAGCGCAGAAGTGGTCCTG
CAACTTTATCCGCCTCCATCCAGTCTATTAATTGTTGCCGGGAAGCTAGAGTAAGTAGTTCGCCAGTTAA
TAGTTTGCGCAACGTTGTTGCCATTGCTACAGGCATCGTGGTGTCACGCTCGTCGTTTGGTATGGCTTCA
TTCAGCTCCGGTTCCCAACGATCAAGGCGAGTTACATGATCCCCCATGTTGTGCAAAAAAGCGGTTAGCT
CCTTCGGTCCTCCGATCGTTGTCAGAAGTAAGTTGGCCGCAGTGTTATCACTCATGGTTATGGCAGCACT
GCATAATTCTCTTACTGTCATGCCATCCGTAAGATGCTTTTCTGTGACTGGTGAGTACTCAACCAAGTCA
TTCTGAGAATAGTGTATGCGGCGACCGAGTTGCTCTTGCCCGGCGTCAATACGGGATAATACCGCGCCAC
ATAGCAGAACTTTAAAAGTGCTCATCATTGGAAAACGTTCTTCGGGGCGAAAACTCTCAAGGATCTTACC
GCTGTTGAGATCCAGTTCGATGTAACCCACTCGTGCACCCAACTGATCTTCAGCATCTTTTACTTTCACC
AGCGTTTCTGGGTGAGCAAAAACAGGAAGGCAAAATGCCGCAAAAAAGGGAATAAGGGCGACACGGAAAT
GTTGAATACTCATACTCTTCCTTTTTCAATATTATTGAAGCATTTATCAGGGTTATTGTCTCATGAGCGG
ATACATATTTGAATGTATTTAGAAAAATAAACAAATAGGGGTTCCGCGCACATTTCCCCGAAAAGTGCCA
CCTGACGTCTAAGAAACCATTATTATCATGACATTAACCTATAAAAATAGGCGTATCACGAGGCAGAATT
TCAGATAAAAAAAATCCTTAGCTTTCGCTAAGGATGATTTCTGGAATTCGCGGCCGCTTCTAGAGACTAG
TGGGTCTCA
Features (pLannotate 1.2.2; 7 found; start..end, strand, type, name):
     41..65      +  promoter       J23119(SpeI) promoter (fragment): bacterial promoter (Registry of Standard Biological Parts BBa J23119) modified to end with an SpeI site
     87..107     +  misc_feature   BioBrick suffix: universal suffix for all parts
    284..872     -  rep_origin     ori: high-copy-number ColE1/pMB1/pBR322/pUC origin of replication
   1043..1903    -  CDS            AmpR: β-lactamase; bla; confers resistance to ampicillin, carbenicillin, and related antibiotics
   1904..2008    -  promoter       AmpR promoter: bla
   2098..2141    -  terminator     bacterial terminator: putative bacterial transcription terminator
   2144..2165    +  misc_feature   BioBrick prefix: BioBrick prefix for parts that do not start with "ATG"
