[The description below was written by a language model from this plasmid's Addgene catalogue record and pLannotate feature annotations shown in this document.]
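Description:
36INS-J23100_EB is a small, high-copy synthetic-biology part plasmid that carries an insulated constitutive promoter for E. coli in Modular Cloning (MoClo) format. It is built on the DVA destination vector backbone. The plasmid is propagated in standard E. coli cloning strains through a ColE1/pUC-type origin and selected with ampicillin through a β-lactamase gene driven by its native bla promoter. The annotated backbone also contains BioBrick prefix and suffix sequences flanking the cloning region and a putative bacterial transcription terminator just upstream of the prefix.

The payload is a 71 bp synthetic insert: a derivative of the Anderson-family promoter BBa_J23100 joined to a 36-nucleotide DNA spacer that was selected empirically as an insulator. The associated work concerns reducing the dependence of bacterial promoter activity on surrounding DNA context, and the spacer serves that aim. The automated annotation labels the promoter region as a fragment of J23119. This most likely reflects the close sequence similarity among members of that promoter family rather than a different part. The insert was cloned with BbsI, and both sites were destroyed in the process. The "EB" designation indicates that the part is flanked by the E and B MoClo fusion sites, which set its position and orientation when it is released and joined to other parts in Golden Gate-style assemblies of transcriptional units.

The catalogue lists a total size of 2,094 bp, whereas the depositor's full sequence record is 2,179 nt. The record does not explain this discrepancy.
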