Addgene plasmid #78667: 36INS-J23100_EB
Purpose: 36INS-J23100_EB Insulated MoClo promoter for E. coli. 36nt DNA spacer empirically selected. Modified from BBa_J23100. [E:36INS-J23100:B]
Depositing lab: Douglas Densmore. Depositing organization: Boston University Main Campus. Publication: Reducing DNA context dependence in bacterial promoters. Carr SB, Beal J, Densmore DM. PLoS One. 2017 Apr 19;12(4):e0176013. doi: 10.1371/journal.pone.0176013. eCollection 2017. PubMed 28422998.
Backbone
  Vector backbone: DVA
  Backbone size w/o insert (bp): 2023
  Total vector size (bp): 2094
  Vector type: Synthetic Biology
Growth in bacteria
  Bacterial resistance: Ampicillin, 100 μg/mL
  Growth temperature: 37°C
  Growth strain: DH5alpha
  Copy number: High Copy
Gene/Insert
  Gene/Insert name: Insulated J23100 Promoter (alt name: 36INS-J23100_EB)
  Species: Synthetic
  Insert size (bp): 71
  Cloning method: Restriction Enzyme; 5′ cloning site BbsI (destroyed during cloning); 3′ cloning site BbsI (destroyed during cloning)
  Sequencing primers: 5′ TGCCACCTGACGTCTAAGAA; 3′ ATTACCGCCTTTGAGTGAGC
Terms and licenses: Academic/Nonprofit Terms; Industry Terms: Not Available to Industry
How to cite: 36INS-J23100_EB was a gift from Douglas Densmore (Addgene plasmid # 78667 ; http://n2t.net/addgene:78667 ; RRID:Addgene_78667)
