>Addgene plasmid #78667 | 36INS-J23100_EB | addgene partial sequence | sequence record 154532 | MoCloR 5'-gccacctgacgtctaagaaacc-3'
AATAGGCGTATCACGAGGCAGAATTTCAGATAAAAAAAATCCTTAGCTTTCGCTAAGGATGATTTCTGGA
ATTCGCGGCCGCTTCTAGAGACTAGTGGGTCTCAGCTTCCTGCAGTATTCATTTTCAGCTTACGGAAGGT
AGATTTGACGGCTAGCTCAGTCCTAGGTACAGTGCTAGCTACTAGAGACCTACTAGTAGCGGCCGCTGCA
GGCTTCCTCGCTCACTGACTCGCTGCGCTCGGTCGTTCGGCTGCGGCGAGCGGTATCAGCTCACTCAAAG
GCGGTAATACGGTTATCCACAGAATCAGGGGATAACGCAGGAAAGAACATGTGAGCAAAAGGCCAGCAAA
AGGCCAGGAACCGTAAAAAGGCCGCGTTGCTGGCGTTTTTCCACAGGCTCCGCCCCCCTGACGAGCATCA
CAAAAATCGACGCTCAAGTCAGAGGTGGCGAAACCCGACAGGACTATAAAGATACCAGGCGTTTCCCCCT
GGAAGCTCCCTCGTGCGCTCTCCTGTTCCGACCCTGCCGCTTACCGGATACCTGTCCGCCTTTCTCCCTT
CGGGAAGCGTGGCGCTTTCTCATAGCTCACGCTGTAGGTATCTCAGTTCGGTGTAGGTCGTTCGCTCCAA
GCTGGGCTGTGTGCACGAACCCCCCGTTCAGCCCGACCGCTGCGCCTTATCCGGTAACTATCGTCTTGAG
TCCAACCCGGTAAGACACGACTTATCGCCACTGGCAGCAGCCACTGGTAACAGGATTAGCAGAGCGAGGT
ATGTAGGCGGTGCTACAGAGTTCTTGAAGTGGTGGCCTAACTACGGCTACACTAGAAGAACAGTATTTGG
TATCTGCGCTCTGCTGA
