>Addgene plasmid #78667 | 36INS-J23100_EB | addgene partial sequence | sequence record 154533 | ASK-FN2 5'-CGGCCTTTTTACGGTTCCTG-3'
CTGCGTTATCCCCTGATTCTGTGGATAACCGTATTACCGCCTTTGAGTGAGCTGATACCGCTCGCCGCAG
CCGAACGACCGAGCGCAGCGAGTCAGTGAGCGAGGAAGCCTGCAGCGGCCGCTACTAGTAGGTCTCTAGT
AGCTAGCACTGTACCTAGGACTGAGCTAGCCGTCAAATCTACCTTCCGTAAGCTGAAAATGAATACTGCA
GGAAGCTGAGACCCACTAGTCTCTAGAAGCGGCCGCGAATTCCAGAAATCATCCTTAGCGAAAGCTAAGG
ATTTTTTTTATCTGAAATTCTGCCTCGTGATACGCCTATTTTTATAGGTTAATGTCATGATAATAATGGT
TTCTTAGACGTCAGGTGGCACTTTTCGGGGAAATGTGCGCGGAACCCCTATTTGTTTATTTTTCTAAATA
CATTCAAATATGTATCCGCTCATGAGACAATAACCCTGATAAATGCTTCAATAATATTGAAAAAGGAAGA
GTATGAGTATTCAACATTTCCGTGTCGCCCTTATTCCCTTTTTTGCGGCATTTTGCCTTCCTGTTTTTGC
TCACCCAGAAACGCTGGTGAAAGTAAAAGATGCTGAAGATCAGTTGGGTGCACGAGTGGGTTACATCGAA
CTGGATCTCAACAGCGGTAAGATCCTTGAGAGTTTTCGCCCCGAAGAACGTTTTCCAATGATGAGCACTT
TTAAAGTTCTGCTATGTGGCGCGGTATTATCCCGTATTGACGCCGGGCAAGAGCAACTCGGTCGCCGCAT
ACACTATTCTCAGAATGACTTGGTTGAGTACTCACCAGTCACAGAA
